>Addgene plasmid #214093 | lenti-EGFR-T790M-tmpknot-epegRNA | addgene full sequence | sequence record 429362 | Addgene NGS Result
AGGGTTGCTACTGTATTATATAATGATCTAAGTTCTTCTGATCCTGTCTGAAGGGATGGTTGTAGCTGTC
CCAGTATTTGTCTACAGCCTTCTGATGTTTCTAACAGGCCAGGATTAACTGCGAATCGTTCTAGCTCCCT
GCTTGCCCATACTATATGTTTTAATTTATATTTTTTCTTTCCCCCTGGCCTTAACCGAATTTTTTCCCAT
CGCGATCTAATTCTCCCCCGCTTAATACTGACGCTCTCGCACCCATCTCTCTCCTTCTAGCCTCCGCTAG
TCAAAATTTTTGGCGTACTCACCAGTCGCCGCCCCTCGCCTCTTGCCGTGCGCGCTTCAGCAAGCCGAGT
CCTGCGTCGAGAGAGCTCCTCTGGTTTCCCTTTCGCTTTCAAGTCCCTGTTCGGGCGCCACTGCTAGAGA
TTTTCCACACTGACTAAAAGGGTCTGAGGGATCTCTAGTTACCAGAGTCACACAACAGACGGGCACACAC
TACTTGAAGCACTCAAGGCAAGCTTTATTGAGGCTTAAGCAGTGGGTTCCCTAGTTAGCCAGAGAGCTCC
CAGGCTCAGATCTGGTCTAACCAGAGAGACCCGTTTATGTATCGAGCTAGGCACTTAAATACAATATCTC
TGCAATGCGGCAATTCAGTGGTTCGTCCAATCCATGTCAGACCCGTCTGTTGCCTTCCTAATAAGGCACG
ATCGTACCACCTTACTTCCACCAATCGGCATGCACGGTGCTTTTTCTCTCCTTGTAAGGCATGTTGCTAA
CTCATCGTTACCATGTTGCAAGACTACAAGAGTATTGCATAAGACTACATTAAGCTTGCAGCTCCAGCTT
TTGTTCCCTTTAGTGAGGGTTAATTGCGCGCTTGGCGTAATCATGGTCATAGCTGTTTCCTGTGTGAAAT
TGTTATCCGCTCACAATTCCACACAACATACGAGCCGGAAGCATAAAGTGTAAAGCCTGGGGTGCCTAAT
GAGTGAGCTAACTCACATTAATTGCGTTGCGCTCACTGCCCGCTTTCCAGTCGGGAAACCTGTCGTGCCA
GCTGCATTAATGAATCGGCCAACGCGCGGGGAGAGGCGGTTTGCGTATTGGGCGCTCTTCCGCTTCCTCG
CTCACTGACTCGCTGCGCTCGGTCGTTCGGCTGCGGCGAGCGGTATCAGCTCACTCAAAGGCGGTAATAC
GGTTATCCACAGAATCAGGGGATAACGCAGGAAAGAACATGTGAGCAAAAGGCCAGCAAAAGGCCAGGAA
CCGTAAAAAGGCCGCGTTGCTGGCGTTTTTCCATAGGCTCCGCCCCCCTGACGAGCATCACAAAAATCGA
CGCTCAAGTCAGAGGTGGCGAAACCCGACAGGACTATAAAGATACCAGGCGTTTCCCCCTGGAAGCTCCC
TCGTGCGCTCTCCTGTTCCGACCCTGCCGCTTACCGGATACCTGTCCGCCTTTCTCCCTTCGGGAAGCGT
GGCGCTTTCTCATAGCTCACGCTGTAGGTATCTCAGTTCGGTGTAGGTCGTTCGCTCCAAGCTGGGCTGT
GTGCACGAACCCCCCGTTCAGCCCGACCGCTGCGCCTTATCCGGTAACTATCGTCTTGAGTCCAACCCGG
TAAGACACGACTTATCGCCACTGGCAGCAGCCACTGGTAACAGGATTAGCAGAGCGAGGTATGTAGGCGG
TGCTACAGAGTTCTTGAAGTGGTGGCCTAACTACGGCTACACTAGAAGAACAGTATTTGGTATCTGCGCT
CTGCTGAAGCCAGTTACCTTCGGAAAAAGAGTTGGTAGCTCTTGATCCGGCAAACAAACCACCGCTGGTA
GCGGTGGTTTTTTTGTTTGCAAGCAGCAGATTACGCGCAGAAAAAAAGGATCTCAAGAAGATCCTTTGAT
CTTTTCTACGGGGTCTGACGCTCAGTGGAACGAAAACTCACGTTAAGGGATTTTGGTCATGAGATTATCA
AAAAGGATCTTCACCTAGATCCTTTTAAATTAAAAATGAAGTTTTAAATCAATCTAAAGTATATATGAGT
AAACTTGGTCTGACAGTTACCAATGCTTAATCAGTGAGGCACCTATCTCAGCGATCTGTCTATTTCGTTC
ATCCATAGTTGCCTGACTCCCCGTCGTGTAGATAACTACGATACGGGAGGGCTTACCATCTGGCCCCAGT
GCTGCAATGATACCGCGAGACCCACGCTCACCGGCTCCAGATTTATCAGCAATAAACCAGCCAGCCGGAA
GGGCCGAGCGCAGAAGTGGTCCTGCAACTTTATCCGCCTCCATCCAGTCTATTAATTGTTGCCGGGAAGC
TAGAGTAAGTAGTTCGCCAGTTAATAGTTTGCGCAACGTTGTTGCCATTGCTACAGGCATCGTGGTGTCA
CGCTCGTCGTTTGGTATGGCTTCATTCAGCTCCGGTTCCCAACGATCAAGGCGAGTTACATGATCCCCCA
TGTTGTGCAAAAAAGCGGTTAGCTCCTTCGGTCCTCCGATCGTTGTCAGAAGTAAGTTGGCCGCAGTGTT
ATCACTCATGGTTATGGCAGCACTGCATAATTCTCTTACTGTCATGCCATCCGTAAGATGCTTTTCTGTG
ACTGGTGAGTACTCAACCAAGTCATTCTGAGAATAGTGTATGCGGCGACCGAGTTGCTCTTGCCCGGCGT
CAATACGGGATAATACCGCGCCACATAGCAGAACTTTAAAAGTGCTCATCATTGGAAAACGTTCTTCGGG
GCGAAAACTCTCAAGGATCTTACCGCTGTTGAGATCCAGTTCGATGTAACCCACTCGTGCACCCAACTGA
TCTTCAGCATCTTTTACTTTCACCAGCGTTTCTGGGTGAGCAAAAACAGGAAGGCAAAATGCCGCAAAAA
AGGGAATAAGGGCGACACGGAAATGTTGAATACTCATACTCTTCCTTTTTCAATATTATTGAAGCATTTA
TCAGGGTTATTGTCTCATGAGCGGATACATATTTGAATGTATTTAGAAAAATAAACAAATAGGGGTTCCG
CGCACATTTCCCCGAAAAGTGCCACCTAAATTGTAAGCGTTAATATTTTGTTAAAATTCGCGTTAAATTT
TTGTTAAATCAGCTCATTTTTTAACCAATAGGCCGAAATCGGCAAAATCCCTTATAAATCAAAAGAATAG
ACCGAGATAGGGT
[37 nt withheld, positions 3164-3200]
AAAGAACGTGGACTCCAACGTCAAAGG
[49 nt withheld, positions 3228-3276]
T
[91 nt withheld, positions 3278-3368]
G
[124 nt withheld, positions 3370-3493]
CCCATTCGCCATTCAGGCTGCGCAACTGTTGGGAAGGGCGATCGGTGCGGGCCTCTTCGCTATTACGCCA
GCTGGCGAAAGGGGGATGTGCTGCAAGGCGATTAAGTTGGGTAACGCCAGGGTTTTCCCAGTCACGACGT
TGTAAAACGACGGCCAGTGAGCGCGCGTAATACGACTCACTATAGGGCGAATTGGGTACGTCCCTAGGCC
TCCAAAAAAGCCTCCTCACTACTTCTGGAATAGCTCAGAGGCCGAGGCGGCCTCGGCCTCTGCATAAATA
AAAAAAATTAGTCAGCCATGGGGCGGAGAATGGGCGGAACTGGGCGGAGTTAGGGGCGGGATGGGCGGAG
TTAGGGGCGGGATAGCTAGAGCCAGACATGATAAGATACATTGATGAGTTTGGACAAACCACAACTAGAA
TGCAGTGAAAAAAATGCTTTATTTGTGAAATTTGTGATGCTATTGCTTTATTTGTAACCATTATAAGCTG
CAATAAACAAGTTCCTCTCACTCTCTGATATTCATTTCTTTGCAAGTTATAAATACTGAATAATAAGATG
ACATGAACTACTATACGTACTGCTAGAGATTTTCCACACTGACTAAAAGGGTCTGAGGGATCTCTAGTTA
CCAGAGTCACACAACAGACGGGCACACACTACTTGAAGCACTCAAGGCAAGCTTTATTGAGGCTTAAGCA
GTGGGTTCCCTAGTTAGCCAGAGAGCTCCCAGGCTCAGATCTGGTCTAACCAGAGAGACCCAGTACAAGC
AAAAAGCAGATCTTGTCTTCGTTGGGAGTGAATTAGCCCTTCCAGTCCCCCCTTTTCTTTTAAAAAGTGG
CTAAGATCTACAGCTGCCTTGTAAGTCATTGGTCTTAAAGTCGACGCGGGGAGGCGGCCCAAAGGGAGAT
CCGACTCGTCTGAGGGCGAAGGCGAAGACGCGGAAGAGGCCGCAGAGCCGGCAGCAGGCCGCGGGAAGGA
AGGTCCGCTGGATTGAGGGCCGAAGGGACGTAGCAGAAGGACGTCCCGCGCAGAATCCAGGTGGCAACAC
AGGCGAGCAGCCAAGGAAAGGACGATGATTTCCCCGACAACACCACGGAATTGTCAGTGCCCAACAGCCG
AGCCCCTGTCCAGCAGCGGGCAAGGCAGGCGGCGATGAGTTCCGCCGTGGCAATAGGGAGGGGGAAAGCG
AAAGTCCCGGAAAGGAGCTGACAGGTGGTGGCAATGCCCCAACCAGTGGGGGTTGCGTCAGCAAACACAG
TGCACACCACGCCACGTTGCCTGACAACGGGCCACAACTCCTCATAAAGAGACAGCAACCAGGATTTATA
CAAGGAGGAGAAAATGAAAGCCATACGGGAAGCAATAGCATGATACAAAGGCATTAAAGCAGCGTATCCA
CATAGCGTAAAAGGAGCAACATAGTTAAGAATACCAGTCAATCTTTCACAAATTTTGTAATCCAGAGGTT
GATTGTCGACTTAACGCGTTCAGGCACCGGGCTTGCGGGTCATGCACCAGGTGCGCGGTCCTTCGGGCAC
CTCGACGTCGGCGGTGACGGTGAAGCCGAGCCGCTCGTAGAAGGGGAGGTTGCGGGGCGCGGAGGTCTCC
AGGAAGGCGGGCACCCCGGCGCGCTCGGCCGCCTCCACTCCGGGGAGCACGACGGCGCTGCCCAGACCCT
TGCCCTGGTGGTCGGGCGAGACTCCGACGGTGGCCAGGAACCACGCGGGCTCCTTGGGCCGGTGCGGCGC
CAGGAGGCCTTCCATCTGTTGCTGCGCGGCCAGCCGGGAACCGCTCAACTCGGCCATGCGCGGGCCGATC
TCGGCGAACACCGCCCCCGCTTCGACGCTCTCCGGCGTGGTCCAGACCGCCACGGCGGCGCCGTCGTCCG
CGACCCACACCTTGCCGATGTCGAGCCCGACGCGCGTGAGGAAGAGTTCTTGCAGCTCGGTGACCCGCTC
GATGTGGCGGTCCGGATCGACGGTGTGGCGCGTGGCGGGGTAGTCGGCGAACGCGGCGGCGAGGGTGCGT
ACGGCCCTGGGGACGTCGTCGCGGGTGGCGAGGCGCACCGTGGGCTTGTACTCGGTCATGGTGGCCGTAC
GTCACGACACCTGAAATGGAAGAAAAAAACTTTGAACCACTGTCTGAGGCTTGAGAATGAACCAAGATCC
AAACTCAAAAAGGGCAAATTCCAAGGAGAATTACATCAAGTGCCAAGCTGGCCTAACTTCAGTCTCCACC
CACTCAGTGTGGGGAAACTCCATCGCATAAAACCCCTCCCCCCAACCTAAAGACGACGTACTCCAAAAGC
TCGAGAACTAATCGAGGTGCCTGGACGGCGCCCGGTACTCCGTGGAGTCACATGAAGCGACGGCTGAGGA
CGGAAAGGCCCTTTTCCTTTGTGTGGGTGACTCACCCGCCCGCTCTCCCGAGCGCCGCGTCCTCCATTTT
GAGCTCCCTGCAGCAGGGCCGGGAAGCGGCCATCTTTCCGCTCACGCAACTGGTGCCGACCGGGCCAGCC
TTGCCGCCCAGGGCGGGGCGATACACGGCGGCGCGAGGCCAGGCACCAGAGCAGGCCGGCCAGCTTGAGA
CTACCCCCGTCCGATTCTCGGTGGCCGCGCTCGCAGGCCCCGCCTCGCCGAACATGTGCGCTGGGACGCA
CGGGCCCCGTCGCCGCCCGCGGCCCCAAAAACCGAAATACCAGTGTGCAGATCTTGGCCCGCATTTACAA
GACTATCTTGCCAGAAAAAAAGCGTCGCAGCAGGTCATCAAAAATTTTAAATGGCTAGAGACTTATCGAA
AGCAGCGAGACAGGCGCGAAGGTGCCACCAGATTCGCACGCGGCGGCCCCAGCGCCCAGGCCAGGCCTCA
ACTCAAGCACGAGGCGAAGGGGCTCCTTAAGCGCAAGGCCTCGAACTCTCCCACCCACTTCCAACCCGAA
GCTCGGGATCAAGAATCACGTACTGCAGCCAGGTGGAAGTAATTCAAGGCACGCAAGGGCCATAACCCGT
AAAGAGGCCAGGCCCGCGGGAACCACACACGGCACTTACCTGTGTTCTGGCGGCAAACCCGTTGCGAAAA
AGAACGTTCACGGCGACTACTGCACTTATATACGGTTCTCCCCCACCCTCGGGAAAAAGGCGGAGCCAGT
ACACGACATCACTTTCCCAGTTTACCCCGCGCCACCTTCTCTAGGCACCGGATCAATTGCCGACCCCTCC
CCCCAACTTCTCGGGGACTGTGGGCGATGTGCGCTCTGCCCACTGACGGGCACCGGAGCCAATTCCCACT
CCTTTCAAGACCTAGAAGGTCCATTAGCTGCAAAGATTCCTCTCTGTTTAAAACTTTATCCATCTTTGCA
CCCGGGCCCCCTCGAGCCGGCGCCAAAGTGGATCTCTGCTGTCCCTGTAATAAACCCGAAAATTTTGAAT
TTTTGTAATTTGTTTTTGTAATTCTTTAGTTTGTATGTCTGTTGCTATTATGTCTACTATTCTTTCCCCT
GCACTGTACCCCCCAATCCCCCCTTTTCTTTTAAAATTGTGGATGAATACTGCCATTTGTCTCAAGATCT
AGTTACGCCAAGCTTGGATCCAACGCCAGCAACGCGGCCTTTTTACGGTTCCTGGCCTTTTGCTGGCCTT
TTGCTCACATGTCATATGTAGAGAGGTACCTCGAGCGGCCCAAGCTTAAAAAAAGCCCCCCGACTTTGAG
GGTTATCCTGGGTTCAGGGGGGGGGCTCCTGACAGGAGGCAGCCGAAGGGCATGAGCTGCATGATGGACC
GACTCGGTCCCACTTTTTCAAGTTGATAACGGACTAGCCTTATTTTAACTTGCTATTTCTAGCTCTAAAA
CTTCGGCTGCCTCCTGGACTACGGTGTTTCGTCCTTTCCACAAGATATATAAAGCCAAGAAATCGAAATA
CTTTCAAGTTACGGTAAGCATATGATAGTCCATTTTAAAACATAATTTTAAAACTGCAAACTACCCAAGA
AATTATTACTTTCTACGTCACGTATTTTGTACTAATATCTTTGTGTTTACAGTCAAATTAATTCTAATTA
TCTCTCTAACAGCCTTGTATCGTATATGCAAATATGAAGGAATCATGGGAAATAGGCCCTCTCTGGGTCC
CCTCGGGGTTGGGAGGTGGGTCTGAAACGATAATGGTGAATATCCCTGCCTAACTCTATTCACTATAGAA
AGTACAGCAAAAACTATTCTTAAACCTACCAAGCCTCCTACTATCATTATGAATAATTTTATATACCACA
GCCAATTTGTTATGTTAAACCAATTCCACAAACTTGCCCATTTATCTAATTCCAATAATTCTTGTTCATT
CTTTTCTTGCTGGTTTTGCGATTCTTCAATTAAGGAGTGTATTAAGCTTGTGTAATTGTTAATTTCTCTG
TCCCACTCCATCCAGGTCGTGTGATTCCAAATCTGTTCCAGAGATTTATTACTCCAACTAGCATTCCAAG
GCACAGCAGTGGTGCAAATGAGTTTTCCAGAGCAACCCCAAATCCCCAGGAGCTGTTGATCCTTTAGGTA
TCTTTCCACAGCCAGGATTCTTGCCTGGAGCTGCTTGATGCCCCAGACTGTGAGTTGCAACAGATGCTGT
TGCGCCTCAATAGCCCTCAGCAAATTGTTCTGCTGCTGCACTATACCAGACAATAATTGTCTGGCCTGTA
CCGTCAGCGTCATTGACGCTGCGCCCATAGTGCTTCCTGCTGCTCCCAAGAACCCAAGGAACAAAGCTCC
TATTCCCACTGCTCTTTTTTCTCTCTGCACCACTCTTCTCTTTGCCTTGGTGGGTGCTACTCCTAATGGT
TCAATTTTTACTACTTTATATTTATATAATTCACTTCTCCAATTGTCCCTCATATCTCCTCCTCCAGGTC
TGAAGATCAGCGGCCGCTTGCTGTGCGGTGGTCTTACTTTTGTTTTGCTCTTCCTCTATCTTGTCTAAAG
CTTCCTTGGTGTCTTTTATCTCTATCCTTTGATGCACACAATAG
Features (pLannotate 1.2.2; 29 found; start..end, strand, type, name):
    240..365     -  misc_feature   HIV-1 Ψ: packaging signal of human immunodeficiency virus type 1
    412..592     -  LTR            5' LTR (truncated): truncated 5' long terminal repeat (LTR) from HIV-1
    593..819     -  promoter       RSV promoter: Rous sarcoma virus enhancer/promoter
    847..865     -  promoter       T3 promoter: promoter for bacteriophage T3 RNA polymerase
    910..926     -  protein_bind   lac operator: The lac repressor binds to the lac operator to inhibit transcription in E. coli. This inhibition can be relieved by adding lactose or isopropyl-β-D-thiogalactopyranoside (IPTG). lac repressor encoded by lacI
    934..964     -  promoter       lac promoter: promoter for the E. coli lac operon
    979..1000    -  protein_bind   CAP binding site: CAP binding activates transcription in the presence of cAMP. E. coli catabolite activator protein
   1013..1105    -  CDS            lacI (fragment): lac repressor; lacI; The lac repressor binds to the lac operator to inhibit transcription in E. coli. This inhibition can be relieved by adding lactose or isopropyl-β-D-thiogalactopyranoside (IPTG).
   1288..1876    -  rep_origin     ori: high-copy-number ColE1/pMB1/pBR322/pUC origin of replication
   2047..2907    -  CDS            AmpR: β-lactamase; bla; confers resistance to ampicillin, carbenicillin, and related antibiotics
   2908..3012    -  promoter       AmpR promoter: bla
   3065..3493    -  rep_origin     f1 ori (sequence partly withheld): f1 bacteriophage origin of replication; arrow indicates direction of (+) strand synthesis
   3498..3653    -  CDS            lacZα (fragment): LacZα fragment of β-galactosidase; lacZ fragment
   3661..3679    +  promoter       T7 promoter: promoter for bacteriophage T7 RNA polymerase
   3700..3835    -  rep_origin     SV40 ori: SV40 origin of replication
   3875..3996    -  polyA_signal   SV40 poly(A) signal: SV40 polyadenylation signal
   4074..4307    -  LTR            3' LTR (ΔU3): self-inactivating 3' long terminal repeat (LTR) from HIV-1
   4309..4328    -  misc_feature   cPPT/CTS (fragment): central polypurine tract and central termination sequence of HIV-1
   4379..4967    -  misc_feature   WPRE: woodchuck hepatitis virus posttranscriptional regulatory element
   4983..5582    -  CDS            PuroR (fragment): puromycin N-acetyltransferase; pac from Streptomyces; confers resistance to puromycin
   5604..6542    -  intron         EF-1α intron A: intron upstream of the start codon of human EF-1α
   6543..6754    -  promoter       EF-1α core promoter: core promoter for human elongation factor EF-1α
   6780..6846    -  CDS            small t antigen (fragment): SV40 (simian virus 40) small t antigen
   6912..7029    -  misc_feature   cPPT/CTS: central polypurine tract and central termination sequence of HIV-1
   7271..7344    -  misc_RNA       gRNA scaffold: guide RNA scaffold for the Streptococcus pyogenes CRISPR/Cas9 system
   7374..7614    -  promoter       U6 promoter: RNA polymerase III promoter for human U6 snRNA
   7618..7644    -  CDS            Rev (fragment): human immunodeficiency virus 1 (HIV-1) Rev protein; rev; enhances nuclear export of unspliced and incompletely spliced viral mRNAs
   8021..8254    -  misc_feature   RRE: The Rev response element (RRE) of HIV-1 allows for Rev-dependent mRNA export from the nucleus to the cytoplasm.
   8400..256     -  CDS            HIV-1 gag (fragment) (across the origin): gag protein from human immunodeficiency virus 1; gag
