[The description below was written by a language model from this plasmid's Addgene catalogue record and pLannotate feature annotations shown in this document.]
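Description:
lenti-EGFR-T790M-tmpknot-epegRNA is a lentiviral transfer plasmid of about 8.5 kb, built on the lenti-tmpknot-epegRNA-puro backbone, that delivers an engineered prime editing guide RNA (epegRNA) designed to install the EGFR T790M substitution in mammalian cells. In bacteria it replicates from a high-copy ColE1/pUC-type origin and is selected with ampicillin through the β-lactamase gene. An f1 origin and remnants of a lac/lacZα cloning region are also annotated.

The viral portion has a third-generation, self-inactivating layout. An RSV promoter is fused to a truncated HIV-1 5' LTR and drives genomic RNA production in packaging cells. It is followed by the Ψ packaging signal with a gag fragment, the Rev response element for Rev-dependent nuclear export, a cPPT/CTS element, WPRE to enhance transcript expression, and a ΔU3 3' LTR, with an SV40 poly(A) signal and SV40 origin lying outside the LTRs.

Two expression units sit within the provirus. A human U6 RNA polymerase III promoter transcribes the epegRNA, which comprises the spacer and the S. pyogenes Cas9 guide scaffold. The scaffold is followed by a 3' region that is not annotated in the feature table. By the nature of an epegRNA, this region would hold the reverse-transcription template, the primer binding site and the structured tmpknot pseudoknot motif named in the construct, which protects the 3' extension from degradation. Downstream, the EF-1α core promoter with its intron A drives puromycin N-acetyltransferase, allowing puromycin selection of transduced cells.

The plasmid does not encode a prime editor, so it must be used in cells that supply one. The associated work describes an inducible all-in-one prime editor in human pluripotent stem cells.
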