Addgene plasmid #214093: lenti-EGFR-T790M-tmpknot-epegRNA
Purpose: Lentiviral vector expressing epegRNA to induce EGFR T790M mutation
Depositing lab: Ting Zhou. Depositing organization: Memorial Sloan-Kettering Cancer Center. Publication: Robust and inducible genome editing via an all-in-one prime editor in human pluripotent stem cells. Wu Y, Zhong A, Sidharta M, Kim TW, Ramirez B, Persily B, Studer L, Zhou T. Nat Commun. 2024 Dec 30;15(1):10824. doi: 10.1038/s41467-024-55104-1. PubMed 39737975.
Backbone
  Vector backbone: lenti-tmpknot-epegRNA-puro backbone
  Vector type: Mammalian Expression, Lentiviral
  Selectable markers: Puromycin
Growth in bacteria
  Bacterial resistance: Ampicillin, 100 μg/mL
  Growth temperature: 37°C
  Growth strain: NEB Stable
  Copy number: High Copy
Gene/Insert
  Gene/Insert name: EGFR T790M epegRNA
  gRNA/shRNA sequence: TAGTCCAGGAGGCAGCCGAA
  Species: Synthetic
  Promoter: hU6
  Cloning method: Ligation Independent Cloning
  Sequencing primers: 5′ LKO.1 5'
Terms and licenses: Academic/Nonprofit Terms; Industry Terms: Not Available to Industry
How to cite: lenti-EGFR-T790M-tmpknot-epegRNA was a gift from Ting Zhou (Addgene plasmid # 214093 ; http://n2t.net/addgene:214093 ; RRID:Addgene_214093)
